Addgene plasmid #197226: pCx43-7-miRFP720-N1
Purpose: Expresses the fusion protein of Cx43-7-miRFP720 in mammalian cells
Depositing lab: Kiryl Piatkevich. Depositing organization: Westlake University. Publication: Quantitative assessment of near-infrared fluorescent proteins. Zhang H, Papadaki S, Sun X, Wang X, Drobizhev M, Yao L, Rehbock M, Koster RW, Wu L, Namikawa K, Piatkevich KD. Nat Methods. 2023 Sep 4. doi: 10.1038/s41592-023-01975-z. PubMed 37666982.
Backbone
  Vector backbone: pN1
  Vector type: Mammalian Expression
Growth in bacteria
  Bacterial resistance: Kanamycin, 50 μg/mL
  Growth temperature: 37°C
  Growth strain: NEB Stable
  Copy number: High Copy
Gene/Insert
  Gene/Insert name: Cx43-7-miRFP720
  Species: M. musculus (mouse)
  Cloning method: Gibson Cloning
Terms and licenses: Academic/Nonprofit Terms; Industry Terms: Not Available to Industry
Depositor comments: Please visit https://www.researchsquare.com/article/rs-797586/v1 for preprint.
How to cite: pCx43-7-miRFP720-N1 was a gift from Kiryl Piatkevich (Addgene plasmid # 197226 ; http://n2t.net/addgene:197226 ; RRID:Addgene_197226)
