[The description below was written by a language model from this plasmid's Addgene catalogue record and pLannotate feature annotations shown in this document.]
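Description:
pCx43-7-miRFP720-N1 is a mammalian expression plasmid built on an N1-type backbone (pN1), in which the gene of interest sits upstream of the fluorescent protein so that the tag is fused to its C-terminus. It is propagated in bacteria from a high-copy ColE1/pUC-type origin and selected with kanamycin. The resistance cassette is the dual-purpose NeoR/KanR gene (Tn5 aminoglycoside phosphotransferase), placed behind both a bacterial bla promoter and the SV40 enhancer/early promoter and terminated by the HSV TK polyadenylation signal, so the same gene can also support G418 selection in mammalian cells. An f1 origin is also present. Short fragments annotated as ble, SV40 large T antigen and bGH poly(A) appear to be partial matches to backbone sequence rather than functional elements.

The payload is driven by the human CMV immediate early enhancer and promoter and ends at an SV40 polyadenylation signal. It encodes connexin 43 (Gja1), a gap junction protein that assembles into connexon channels linking neighbouring cells. This is followed after a short gap by miRFP720, a near-infrared fluorescent protein derived from a Rhodopseudomonas palustris bacteriophytochrome that requires biliverdin as its chromophore. The "7" in the name presumably denotes a seven-residue linker, which fits the spacing between the two coding regions, though the record does not say so explicitly. The catalogue lists the insert species as mouse, whereas the automated annotation matched the rat Gja1 entry; the record does not resolve this difference. The construct expresses the Cx43-miRFP720 fusion in mammalian cells. It comes from a study quantitatively comparing near-infrared fluorescent proteins, where such a fusion would plausibly test how well the tag performs on a gap junction protein.
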