Features (pLannotate 1.2.2; 15 found; start..end, strand, type, name):
      1..364     +  enhancer       CMV enhancer: human cytomegalovirus immediate early enhancer
    365..568     +  promoter       CMV promoter: human cytomegalovirus (CMV) immediate early promoter
    591..634     +  misc_feature   MCS (fragment): multiple cloning site
    635..1780    +  CDS            Gja1: CXA1_RAT - Also known as Cxn-43. Experimental evidence at protein level: Swiss-Prot protein existence level 1. Gap junction protein that acts as a regulator of bladder capacity. A gap junction consists of a cluster of closely packed pairs of transmembrane channels, the connexons, through which materials of low MW diffuse from one cell to a neighboring cell. Negative regulator of bladder functional capacity: acts by enhancing intercellular electrical and chemical transmission, thus sensitizing bladder muscles to cholinergic neural stimuli and causing them to contract (By similarity). May play a
   1802..2749    +  CDS            miRFP720: miRFP720 is a basic (constitutively fluorescent) near ir fluorescent protein published in 2018, derived from Rhodopseudomonas palustris. It has low acid sensitivity. It requires the cofactor biliverdin for fluorescence.
   2768..2851    +  CDS            large T antigen (fragment): large T antigen from SV40 (simian virus 40)
   2874..2995    +  polyA_signal   SV40 poly(A) signal: SV40 polyadenylation signal
   3029..3457    -  rep_origin     f1 ori (sequence partly withheld): f1 bacteriophage origin of replication; arrow indicates direction of (+) strand synthesis
   3484..3588    +  promoter       AmpR promoter: bla
   3590..3947    +  promoter       SV40 promoter: SV40 enhancer and early promoter
   3982..4776    +  CDS            NeoR/KanR: aminoglycoside phosphotransferase from Tn5; aph(3')-II (or nptII); confers resistance to neomycin, kanamycin, and G418 (Geneticin®)
   4797..4949    +  CDS            ble (fragment): BLE_KLEPN - Experimental evidence at protein level: Swiss-Prot protein existence level 1. Binding protein with a strong affinity to the bleomycin family of antibiotics. Binds to CL990; an antimitotic-antibiotic compound. From Klebsiella pneumoniae.
   5008..5055    +  polyA_signal   HSV TK poly(A) signal: herpes simplex virus thymidine kinase polyadenylation signal (Cole and Stacy, 1985)
   5146..5162    -  polyA_signal   bGH poly(A) signal (fragment): bovine growth hormone polyadenylation signal
   5384..5972    +  rep_origin     ori: high-copy-number ColE1/pMB1/pBR322/pUC origin of replication
>Addgene plasmid #197226 | pCx43-7-miRFP720-N1 | addgene full sequence | sequence record 388145 | Addgene NGS Result
TAGTTATTAATAGTAATCAATTACGGGGTCATTAGTTCATAGCCCATATATGGAGTTCCGCGTTACATAA
CTTACGGTAAATGGCCCGCCTGGCTGACCGCCCAACGACCCCCGCCCATTGACGTCAATAATGACGTATG
TTCCCATAGTAACGCCAATAGGGACTTTCCATTGACGTCAATGGGTGGAGTATTTACGGTAAACTGCCCA
CTTGGCAGTACATCAAGTGTATCATATGCCAAGTACGCCCCCTATTGACGTCAATGACGGTAAATGGCCC
GCCTGGCATTATGCCCAGTACATGACCTTATGGGACTTTCCTACTTGGCAGTACATCTACGTATTAGTCA
TCGCTACTACCATGGTGATGCGGTTTTGGCAGTACATCAATGGGCGTGGATAGCGGTTTGACTCACGGGG
ATTTCCAAGTCTCCACCCCATTGACGTCAATGGGAGTTTGTTTTGGCACCAAAATCAACGGGACTTTCCA
AAATGTCGTAACAACTCCGCCCCATTGACGCAAATGGGCGGTAGGCGTGTACGGTGGGAGGTCTATATAA
GCAGAGCTGGTTTAGTGAACCGTCAGATCCGCTAGCGCTACCGGACTCAGATCTCGAGCTCAAGCTTCGA
ATTCATGGGTGACTGGAGTGCCTTGGGGAAGCTTCTGGACAAGGTCCAAGCCTACTCCACCGCTGGAGGG
AAGGTGTGGCTGTCAGTGCTCTTCATATTCAGAATCCTGCTCCTGGGGACAGCTGTTGAGTCAGCTTGGG
GTGATGAACAGTCTGCCTTTCGCTGTAACACTCAACAACCTGGCTGCGAAAACGTCTGCTATGACAAGTC
CTTCCCCATCTCTCACGTGCGCTTCTGGGTCCTTCAGATCATATTCGTGTCTGTGCCCACACTCCTGTAC
TTGGCCCATGTGTTCTATGTGATGAGGAAGGAAGAGAAGCTAAACAAGAAAGAAGAGGAGCTCAAAGTGG
CCCAGACTGACGGGGTCAACGTGGAGATGCACCTGAAGCAGATTGAAATCAAGAAGTTCAAGTACGGGAT
TGAAGAGCACGGCAAGGTGAAAATGAGGGGCGGCTTGCTGAGAACCTACATCATCAGCATCCTCTTCAAG
TCTGTCTTCGAGGTGGCCTTCCTGCTCATCCAGTGGTACATCTATGGGTTCAGCTTGAGCGCGGTCTACA
CCTGCAAGAGAGATCCCTGCCCCCACCAGGTAGACTGCTTCCTCTCACGTCCCACGGAGAAAACCATCTT
CATCATCTTCATGCTGGTGGTGTCCTTGGTGTCTCTCGCTTTGAACATCATTGAGCTCTTCTACGTCTTC
TTCAAGGGCGTTAAGGATCGCGTGAAGGGAAGAAGCGATCCTTACCACGCCACCACTGGCCCACTGAGCC
CATCAAAAGACTGCGGATCTCCAAAATACGCCTACTTCAATGGCTGCTCCTCACCAACGGCTCCACTCTC
GCCTATGTCTCCTCCTGGGTACAAGCTGGTTACTGGTGACAGAAACAATTCCTCGTGCCGCAATTACAAC
AAGCAAGCTAGCGAGCAAAACTGGGCGAACTACAGCGCAGAGCAAAATCGCATGGGGCAGGCCGGAAGCA
CCATCTCCAACTCGCACGCCCAGCCGTTCGATTTCCCCGACGACAACCAGAATGCCAAAAAAGTTGCTGC
TGGACATGAACTCCAGCCATTAGCCATCGTGGACCAACGACCTTCCAGCAGAGCCAGCAGCCGCGCCAGC
AGCAGGCCTCGGCCTGATGACCTGGAGATTGCGGATCCACCGGTCGCCACCATGGCGGAAGGATCCGTCG
CCAGGCAGCCTGACCTCTTGACCTGCGACGATGAGCCGATCCATATCCCCGGTGCCATCCAACCGCATGG
ACTGCTGCTCGCCCTCGCCGCCGACATGACGATCGTTGCCGGCAGCGACAACCTTCCCGAACTCACCGGA
CTGGCGATCGGCGCCCTGATCGGCCGCTCTGCGGCCGATGTCTTCGACTCGGAGACGCACAACCGTCTGA
CGATCGCCTTGGCCGAGCCCGGGGCGGCCGTCGGAGCACCGATCACTGTCGGCTTCACGATGCGAAAGGA
CGCAGGCTTCATCGGCTCCTGGCATCGCCATGATCAGCTCATCTTCCTCGAGCTCGAGCCTCCCCAGCGG
GACGTCGCCGAGCCGCAGGCGTTCTTCCGCCGCACCAACAGCGCCATCCGCCGCCTGCAGGCCGCCGAAA
CCTTGGAAAGCGCCTGCGCCGCCGCGGCGCAAGAGGTGCGGAAGATTACCGGCTTCGATCGGGTGATGAT
CTATCGCTTCGCCTCCGACTTCAGCGGGTCCGTGATCGCAGAGGATCGGTGCGCCGAGGTCGAGTCAAAA
CTAGGCCTGCACTATCCTGCCTCATTCATCCCGGCGCAGGCCCGTCGGCTCTATACCATCAACCCGGTAC
GGATCATTCCCGATATCAATTATCGGCCGGTGCCGGTCACCCCAGACCTCAATCCGGTCACCGGGCGGCC
GATTGATCTTAGCTTCGCCATCCTGCGCAGCGTCTCGCCCAACCATCTGGAGTTCATGCGCAACATAGGC
ATGCACGGCACGATGTCGATCTCGATTTTGCGCGGCGAGCGACTGTGGGGATTGATCGTTTGCCATCACC
GAACGCCGTACTACGTCGATCTCGATGGCCGCCAAGCCTGCAAGAGAGTCGCCGAGAGACTGGCCACCCA
GATCGGCGTGATGGAAGAGTAAGCGGCCGCGACTCTAGATCATAATCAGCCATACCACATTTGTAGAGGT
TTTACTTGCTTTAAAAAACCTCCCACACCTCCCCCTGAACCTGAAACATAAAATGAATGCAATTGTTGTT
GTTAACTTGTTTATTGCAGCTTATAATGGTTACAAATAAAGCAATAGCATCACAAATTTCACAAATAAAG
CATTTTTTTCACTGCATTCTAGTTGTGGTTTGTCCAAACTCATCAATGTATCTTAAGGCGTAAATTGTAA
GCGTTAATATTTTGTTAAAATTCGCGTTAAATTTTTGTTAAATCAGCTCATTTTTTAACCAATAGGCCGA
AATCGGCAAAATCCCTTATAAATCAAAAGAATAGACCGAGATAGGGT
[37 nt withheld, positions 3128-3164]
AAAGAACGTGGACTCCAACGTCAAAGG
[49 nt withheld, positions 3192-3240]
T
[91 nt withheld, positions 3242-3332]
G
[124 nt withheld, positions 3334-3457]
CAGGTGGCACTTTTCGGGGAAATGTGCGCGGAACCCCTATTTGTTTATTTTTCTAAATACATTCAAATAT
GTATCCGCTCATGAGACAATAACCCTGATAAATGCTTCAATAATATTGAAAAAGGAAGAGTCCTGAGGCG
GAAAGAACCAGCTGTGGAATGTGTGTCAGTTAGGGTGTGGAAAGTCCCCAGGCTCCCCAGCAGGCAGAAG
TATGCAAAGCATGCATCTCAATTAGTCAGCAACCAGGTGTGGAAAGTCCCCAGGCTCCCCAGCAGGCAGA
AGTATGCAAAGCATGCATCTCAATTAGTCAGCAACCATAGTCCCGCCCCTAACTCCGCCCATCCCGCCCC
TAACTCCGCCCAGTTCCGCCCATTCTCCGCCCCATGGCTGACTAATTTTTTTTATTTATGCAGAGGCCGA
GGCCGCCTCGGCCTCTGAGCTATTCCAGAAGTAGTGAGGAGGCTTTTTTGGAGGCCTAGGCTTTTGCAAA
GATCGATCAAGAGACAGGATGAGGATCGTTTCGCATGATTGAACAAGATGGATTGCACGCAGGTTCTCCG
GCCGCTTGGGTGGAGAGGCTATTCGGCTATGACTGGGCACAACAGACAATCGGCTGCTCTGATGCCGCCG
TGTTCCGGCTGTCAGCGCAGGGGCGCCCGGTTCTTTTTGTCAAGACCGACCTGTCCGGTGCCCTGAATGA
ACTGCAAGACGAGGCAGCGCGGCTATCGTGGCTGGCCACGACGGGCGTTCCTTGCGCAGCTGTGCTCGAC
GTTGTCACTGAAGCGGGAAGGGACTGGCTGCTATTGGGCGAAGTGCCGGGGCAGGATCTCCTGTCATCTC
ACCTTGCTCCTGCCGAGAAAGTATCCATCATGGCTGATGCAATGCGGCGGCTGCATACGCTTGATCCGGC
TACCTGCCCATTCGACCACCAAGCGAAACATCGCATCGAGCGAGCACGTACTCGGATGGAAGCCGGTCTT
GTCGATCAGGATGATCTGGACGAAGAGCATCAGGGGCTCGCGCCAGCCGAACTGTTCGCCAGGCTCAAGG
CGAGCATGCCCGACGGCGAGGATCTCGTCGTGACCCATGGCGATGCCTGCTTGCCGAATATCATGGTGGA
AAATGGCCGCTTTTCTGGATTCATCGACTGTGGCCGGCTGGGTGTGGCGGACCGCTATCAGGACATAGCG
TTGGCTACCCGTGATATTGCTGAAGAGCTTGGCGGCGAATGGGCTGACCGCTTCCTCGTGCTTTACGGTA
TCGCCGCTCCCGATTCGCAGCGCATCGCCTTCTATCGCCTTCTTGACGAGTTCTTCTGAGCGGGACTCTG
GGGTTCGAAATGACCGACCAAGCGACGCCCAACCTGCCATCACGAGATTTCGATTCCACCGCCGCCTTCT
ATGAAAGGTTGGGCTTCGGAATCGTTTTCCGGGACGCCGGCTGGATGATCCTCCAGCGCGGGGATCTCAT
GCTGGAGTTCTTCGCCCACCCTAGGGGGAGGCTAACTGAAACACGGAAGGAGACAATACCGGAAGGAACC
CGCGCTATGACGGCAATAAAAAGACAGAATAAAACGCACGGTGTTGGGTCGTTTGTTCATAAACGCGGGG
TTCGGTCCCAGGGCTGGCACTCTGTCGATACCCCACCGAGACCCCATTGGGGCCAATACGCCCGCGTTTC
TTCCTTTTCCCCACCCCACCCCCCAAGTTCGGGTGAAGGCCCAGGGCTCGCAGCCAACGTCGGGGCGGCA
GGCCCTGCCATAGCCTCAGGTTACTCATATATACTTTAGATTGATTTAAAACTTCATTTTTAATTTAAAA
GGATCTAGGTGAAGATCCTTTTTGATAATCTCATGACCAAAATCCCTTAACGTGAGTTTTCGTTCCACTG
AGCGTCAGACCCCGTAGAAAAGATCAAAGGATCTTCTTGAGATCCTTTTTTTCTGCGCGTAATCTGCTGC
TTGCAAACAAAAAAACCACCGCTACCAGCGGTGGTTTGTTTGCCGGATCAAGAGCTACCAACTCTTTTTC
CGAAGGTAACTGGCTTCAGCAGAGCGCAGATACCAAATACTGTTCTTCTAGTGTAGCCGTAGTTAGGCCA
CCACTTCAAGAACTCTGTAGCACCGACTACATACCTCGCTCTGCTAATCCTGTTACCAGTGGCTGCTGCC
AGTGGCGATAAGTCGTGTCTTACCGGGTTGGACTCAAGACGATAGTTACCGGATAAGGCGCAGCGGTCGG
GCTGAACGGGGGGTTCGTGCACACAGCCCAGCTTGGAGCGAACGACCTACACCGAACTGAGATACCTACA
GCGTGAGCTATGAGAAAGCGCCACGCTTCCCGAAGGGAGAAAGGCGGACAGGTATCCGGTAAGCGGCAGG
GTCGGAACAGGAGAGCGCACGAGGGAGCTTCCAGGGGGAAACGCCTGGTATCTTTATAGTCCTGTCGGGT
TTCGCCACCTCTGACTTGAGCGTCGATTTTTGTGATGCTCGTCAGGGGGGCGGAGCCTATGGAAAAACGC
CAGCAACGCGGCCTTTTTACGGTTCCTGGCCTTTTGCTGGCCTTTTGCTCACATGTTCTTTCCTGCGTTA
TCCCCTGATTCTGTGGATAACCGTATTACCGCCATGCAT
